>Addgene plasmid #90756 | MCM10 B9.6 gRNA | addgene full sequence | sequence record 183576 | Addgene NGS Result
CGAGTCAGTGAGCGAGGAAGCGGAAGAGCGCCCAATACGCAAACCGCCTCTCCCCGCGCGTTGGCCGATT
CATTAATGCAGCTGGCACGACAGGTTTCCCGACTGGAAAGCGGGCAGTGAGCGCAACGCAATTAATGTGA
GTTAGCTCACTCATTAGGCACCCCAGGCTTTACACTTTATGCTTCCGGCTCGTATGTTGTGTGGAATTGT
GAGCGGATAACAATTTCACACAGGAAACAGCTATGACCATGATTACGCCAAGCGCGCAATTAACCCTCAC
TAAAGGGAACAAAAGCTGGAGCTGCAAGCTTAATGTAGTCTTATGCAATACTCTTGTAGTCTTGCAACAT
GGTAACGATGAGTTAGCAACATGCCTTACAAGGAGAGAAAAAGCACCGTGCATGCCGATTGGTGGAAGTA
AGGTGGTACGATCGTGCCTTATTAGGAAGGCAACAGACGGGTCTGACATGGATTGGACGAACCACTGAAT
TGCCGCATTGCAGAGATATTGTATTTAAGTGCCTAGCTCGATACATAAACGGGTCTCTCTGGTTAGACCA
GATCTGAGCCTGGGAGCTCTCTGGCTAACTAGGGAACCCACTGCTTAAGCCTCAATAAAGCTTGCCTTGA
GTGCTTCAAGTAGTGTGTGCCCGTCTGTTGTGTGACTCTGGTAACTAGAGATCCCTCAGACCCTTTTAGT
CAGTGTGGAAAATCTCTAGCAGTGGCGCCCGAACAGGGACTTGAAAGCGAAAGGGAAACCAGAGGAGCTC
TCTCGACGCAGGACTCGGCTTGCTGAAGCGCGCACGGCAAGAGGCGAGGGGCGGCGACTGGTGAGTACGC
CAAAAATTTTGACTAGCGGAGGCTAGAAGGAGAGAGATGGGTGCGAGAGCGTCAGTATTAAGCGGGGGAG
AATTAGATCGCGATGGGAAAAAATTCGGTTAAGGCCAGGGGGAAAGAAAAAATATAAATTAAAACATATA
GTATGGGCAAGCAGGGAGCTAGAACGATTCGCAGTTAATCCTGGCCTGTTAGAAACATCAGAAGGCTGTA
GACAAATACTGGGACAGCTACAACCATCCCTTCAGACAGGATCAGAAGAACTTAGATCATTATATAATAC
AGTAGCAACCCTCTATTGTGTGCATCAAAGGATAGAGATAAAAGACACCAAGGAAGCTTTAGACAAGATA
GAGGAAGAGCAAAACAAAAGTAAGACCACCGCACAGCAAGCGGCCGCTGATCTTCAGACCTGGAGGAGGA
GATATGAGGGACAATTGGAGAAGTGAATTATATAAATATAAAGTAGTAAAAATTGAACCATTAGGAGTAG
CACCCACCAAGGCAAAGAGAAGAGTGGTGCAGAGAGAAAAAAGAGCAGTGGGAATAGGAGCTTTGTTCCT
TGGGTTCTTGGGAGCAGCAGGAAGCACTATGGGCGCAGCGTCAATGACGCTGACGGTACAGGCCAGACAA
TTATTGTCTGGTATAGTGCAGCAGCAGAACAATTTGCTGAGGGCTATTGAGGCGCAACAGCATCTGTTGC
AACTCACAGTCTGGGGCATCAAGCAGCTCCAGGCAAGAATCCTGGCTGTGGAAAGATACCTAAAGGATCA
ACAGCTCCTGGGGATTTGGGGTTGCTCTGGAAAACTCATTTGCACCACTGCTGTGCCTTGGAATGCTAGT
TGGAGTAATAAATCTCTGGAACAGATTTGGAATCACACGACCTGGATGGAGTGGGACAGAGAAATTAACA
ATTACACAAGCTTAATACACTCCTTAATTGAAGAATCGCAAAACCAGCAAGAAAAGAATGAACAAGAATT
ATTGGAATTAGATAAATGGGCAAGTTTGTGGAATTGGTTTAACATAACAAATTGGCTGTGGTATATAAAA
TTATTCATAATGATAGTAGGAGGCTTGGTAGGTTTAAGAATAGTTTTTGCTGTACTTTCTATAGTGAATA
GAGTTAGGCAGGGATATTCACCATTATCGTTTCAGACCCACCTCCCAACCCCGAGGGGACCCAGAGAGGG
CCTATTTCCCATGATTCCTTCATATTTGCATATACGATACAAGGCTGTTAGAGAGATAATTAGAATTAAT
TTGACTGTAAACACAAAGATATTAGTACAAAATACGTGACGTAGAAAGTAATAATTTCTTGGGTAGTTTG
CAGTTTTAAAATTATGTTTTAAAATGGACTATCATATGCTTACCGTAACTTGAAAGTATTTCGATTTCTT
GGCTTTATATATCTTGTGGAAAGGACGAAACACCGATAAGATTCACCGTCGCCGTGTTTAAGAGCTATGC
TGGAAACAGCATAGCAAGTTTAAATAAGGCTAGTCCGTTATCAACTTGAAAAAGTGGCACCGAGTCGGTG
CTTTTTTTGAATTCTAGATCTTGAGACAAATGGCAGTATTCATCCACAATTTTAAAAGAAAAGGGGGGAT
TGGGGGGTACAGTGCAGGGGAAAGAATAGTAGACATAATAGCAACAGACATACAAACTAAAGAATTACAA
AAACAAATTACAAAAATTCAAAATTTTCGGGTTTATTACAGGGACAGCAGAGATCCACTTTGGCGCCGGC
TCGAGTGGCTCCGGTGCCCGTCAGTGGGCAGAGCGCACATCGCCCACAGTCCCCGAGAAGTTGGGGGGAG
GGGTCGGCAATTGAACCGGTGCCTAGAGAAGGTGGCGCGGGGTAAACTGGGAAAGTGATGTCGTGTACTG
GCTCCGCCTTTTTCCCGAGGGTGGGGGAGAACCGTATATAAGTGCAGTAGTCGCCGTGAACGTTCTTTTT
CGCAACGGGTTTGCCGCCAGAACACAGGTGTCGTGACGCGGGATCCGCCACCATGACCGAGTACAAGCCC
ACGGTGCGCCTCGCCACCCGCGACGACGTCCCCAGGGCCGTACGCACCCTCGCCGCCGCGTTCGCCGACT
ACCCCGCCACGCGCCACACCGTCGATCCGGACCGCCACATCGAGCGGGTCACCGAGCTGCAAGAACTCTT
CCTCACGCGCGTCGGGCTCGACATCGGCAAGGTGTGGGTCGCGGACGACGGCGCCGCGGTGGCGGTCTGG
ACCACGCCGGAGAGCGTCGAAGCGGGGGCGGTGTTCGCCGAGATCGGCCCGCGCATGGCCGAGTTGAGCG
GTTCCCGGCTGGCCGCGCAGCAACAGATGGAAGGCCTCCTGGCGCCGCACCGGCCCAAGGAGCCCGCGTG
GTTCCTGGCCACCGTCGGAGTCTCGCCCGACCACCAGGGCAAGGGTCTGGGCAGCGCCGTCGTGCTCCCC
GGAGTGGAGGCGGCCGAGCGCGCCGGGGTGCCCGCCTTCCTGGAGACCTCCGCGCCCCGCAACCTCCCCT
TCTACGAGCGGCTCGGCTTCACCGTCACCGCCGACGTCGAGGTGCCCGAAGGACCGCGCACCTGGTGCAT
GACCCGCAAGCCCGGTGCCTGAACGCGTTAAGTCGACAATCAACCTCTGGATTACAAAATTTGTGAAAGA
TTGACTGGTATTCTTAACTATGTTGCTCCTTTTACGCTATGTGGATACGCTGCTTTAATGCCTTTGTATC
ATGCTATTGCTTCCCGTATGGCTTTCATTTTCTCCTCCTTGTATAAATCCTGGTTGCTGTCTCTTTATGA
GGAGTTGTGGCCCGTTGTCAGGCAACGTGGCGTGGTGTGCACTGTGTTTGCTGACGCAACCCCCACTGGT
TGGGGCATTGCCACCACCTGTCAGCTCCTTTCCGGGACTTTCGCTTTCCCCCTCCCTATTGCCACGGCGG
AACTCATCGCCGCCTGCCTTGCCCGCTGCTGGACAGGGGCTCGGCTGTTGGGCACTGACAATTCCGTGGT
GTTGTCGGGGAAATCATCGTCCTTTCCTTGGCTGCTCGCCTGTGTTGCCACCTGGATTCTGCGCGGGACG
TCCTTCTGCTACGTCCCTTCGGCCCTCAATCCAGCGGACCTTCCTTCCCGCGGCCTGCTGCCGGCTCTGC
GGCCTCTTCCGCGTCTTCGCCTTCGCCCTCAGACGAGTCGGATCTCCCTTTGGGCCGCCTCCCCGCGTCG
ACTTTAAGACCAATGACTTACAAGGCAGCTGTAGATCTTAGCCACTTTTTAAAAGAAAAGGGGGGACTGG
AAGGGCTAATTCACTCCCAACGAAGACAAGATCTGCTTTTTGCTTGTACTGGGTCTCTCTGGTTAGACCA
GATCTGAGCCTGGGAGCTCTCTGGCTAACTAGGGAACCCACTGCTTAAGCCTCAATAAAGCTTGCCTTGA
GTGCTTCAAGTAGTGTGTGCCCGTCTGTTGTGTGACTCTGGTAACTAGAGATCCCTCAGACCCTTTTAGT
CAGTGTGGAAAATCTCTAGCAGTACGTATAGTAGTTCATGTCATCTTATTATTCAGTATTTATAACTTGC
AAAGAAATGAATATCAGAGAGTGAGAGGAACTTGTTTATTGCAGCTTATAATGGTTACAAATAAAGCAAT
AGCATCACAAATTTCACAAATAAAGCATTTTTTTCACTGCATTCTAGTTGTGGTTTGTCCAAACTCATCA
ATGTATCTTATCATGTCTGGCTCTAGCTATCCCGCCCCTAACTCCGCCCATCCCGCCCCTAACTCCGCCC
AGTTCCGCCCATTCTCCGCCCCATGGCTGACTAATTTTTTTTATTTATGCAGAGGCCGAGGCCGCCTCGG
CCTCTGAGCTATTCCAGAAGTAGTGAGGAGGCTTTTTTGGAGGCCTAGGGACGTACCCAATTCGCCCTAT
AGTGAGTCGTATTACGCGCGCTCACTGGCCGTCGTTTTACAACGTCGTGACTGGGAAAACCCTGGCGTTA
CCCAACTTAATCGCCTTGCAGCACATCCCCCTTTCGCCAGCTGGCGTAATAGCGAAGAGGCCCGCACCGA
TCGCCCTTCCCAACAGTTGCGCAGCCTGAATGGCGAATGGG
[124 nt withheld, positions 4942-5065]
C
[91 nt withheld, positions 5067-5157]
A
[49 nt withheld, positions 5159-5207]
CCTTTGACGTTGGAGTCCACGTTCTTT
[37 nt withheld, positions 5235-5271]
ACCCTATCTCGGTCTATTCTTTTGATTTATAAGGGATTTTGCCGATTTCGGCCTATTGGTTAAAAAATGA
GCTGATTTAACAAAAATTTAACGCGAATTTTAACAAAATATTAACGCTTACAATTTAGGTGGCACTTTTC
GGGGAAATGTGCGCGGAACCCCTATTTGTTTATTTTTCTAAATACATTCAAATATGTATCCGCTCATGAG
ACAATAACCCTGATAAATGCTTCAATAATATTGAAAAAGGAAGAGTATGAGTATTCAACATTTCCGTGTC
GCCCTTATTCCCTTTTTTGCGGCATTTTGCCTTCCTGTTTTTGCTCACCCAGAAACGCTGGTGAAAGTAA
AAGATGCTGAAGATCAGTTGGGTGCACGAGTGGGTTACATCGAACTGGATCTCAACAGCGGTAAGATCCT
TGAGAGTTTTCGCCCCGAAGAACGTTTTCCAATGATGAGCACTTTTAAAGTTCTGCTATGTGGCGCGGTA
TTATCCCGTATTGACGCCGGGCAAGAGCAACTCGGTCGCCGCATACACTATTCTCAGAATGACTTGGTTG
AGTACTCACCAGTCACAGAAAAGCATCTTACGGATGGCATGACAGTAAGAGAATTATGCAGTGCTGCCAT
AACCATGAGTGATAACACTGCGGCCAACTTACTTCTGACAACGATCGGAGGACCGAAGGAGCTAACCGCT
TTTTTGCACAACATGGGGGATCATGTAACTCGCCTTGATCGTTGGGAACCGGAGCTGAATGAAGCCATAC
CAAACGACGAGCGTGACACCACGATGCCTGTAGCAATGGCAACAACGTTGCGCAAACTATTAACTGGCGA
ACTACTTACTCTAGCTTCCCGGCAACAATTAATAGACTGGATGGAGGCGGATAAAGTTGCAGGACCACTT
CTGCGCTCGGCCCTTCCGGCTGGCTGGTTTATTGCTGATAAATCTGGAGCCGGTGAGCGTGGGTCTCGCG
GTATCATTGCAGCACTGGGGCCAGATGGTAAGCCCTCCCGTATCGTAGTTATCTACACGACGGGGAGTCA
GGCAACTATGGATGAACGAAATAGACAGATCGCTGAGATAGGTGCCTCACTGATTAAGCATTGGTAACTG
TCAGACCAAGTTTACTCATATATACTTTAGATTGATTTAAAACTTCATTTTTAATTTAAAAGGATCTAGG
TGAAGATCCTTTTTGATAATCTCATGACCAAAATCCCTTAACGTGAGTTTTCGTTCCACTGAGCGTCAGA
CCCCGTAGAAAAGATCAAAGGATCTTCTTGAGATCCTTTTTTTCTGCGCGTAATCTGCTGCTTGCAAACA
AAAAAACCACCGCTACCAGCGGTGGTTTGTTTGCCGGATCAAGAGCTACCAACTCTTTTTCCGAAGGTAA
CTGGCTTCAGCAGAGCGCAGATACCAAATACTGTTCTTCTAGTGTAGCCGTAGTTAGGCCACCACTTCAA
GAACTCTGTAGCACCGCCTACATACCTCGCTCTGCTAATCCTGTTACCAGTGGCTGCTGCCAGTGGCGAT
AAGTCGTGTCTTACCGGGTTGGACTCAAGACGATAGTTACCGGATAAGGCGCAGCGGTCGGGCTGAACGG
GGGGTTCGTGCACACAGCCCAGCTTGGAGCGAACGACCTACACCGAACTGAGATACCTACAGCGTGAGCT
ATGAGAAAGCGCCACGCTTCCCGAAGGGAGAAAGGCGGACAGGTATCCGGTAAGCGGCAGGGTCGGAACA
GGAGAGCGCACGAGGGAGCTTCCAGGGGGAAACGCCTGGTATCTTTATAGTCCTGTCGGGTTTCGCCACC
TCTGACTTGAGCGTCGATTTTTGTGATGCTCGTCAGGGGGGCGGAGCCTATGGAAAAACGCCAGCAACGC
GGCCTTTTTACGGTTCCTGGCCTTTTGCTGGCCTTTTGCTCACATGTTCTTTCCTGCGTTATCCCCTGAT
TCTGTGGATAACCGTATTACCGCCTTTGAGTGAGCTGATACCGCTCGCCGCAGCCGAACGACCGAGCGCA
G
Features (pLannotate 1.2.2; 28 found; start..end, strand, type, name):
      1..26      +  rep_origin     RSF ori (fragment): Plasmids containing the RSF 1030 origin of replication can be propagated in E. coli cells that contain additional plasmids with compatible origins.
     28..120     +  CDS            lacI (fragment): lac repressor; lacI; The lac repressor binds to the lac operator to inhibit transcription in E. coli. This inhibition can be relieved by adding lactose or isopropyl-β-D-thiogalactopyranoside (IPTG).
    133..154     +  protein_bind   CAP binding site: CAP binding activates transcription in the presence of cAMP. E. coli catabolite activator protein
    169..199     +  promoter       lac promoter: promoter for the E. coli lac operon
    207..223     +  protein_bind   lac operator: The lac repressor binds to the lac operator to inhibit transcription in E. coli. This inhibition can be relieved by adding lactose or isopropyl-β-D-thiogalactopyranoside (IPTG). lac repressor encoded by lacI
    268..286     +  promoter       T3 promoter: promoter for bacteriophage T3 RNA polymerase
    314..540     +  promoter       RSV promoter: Rous sarcoma virus enhancer/promoter
    541..721     +  LTR            5' LTR (truncated): truncated 5' long terminal repeat (LTR) from HIV-1
    768..893     +  misc_feature   HIV-1 Ψ: packaging signal of human immunodeficiency virus type 1
    877..1240    +  CDS            HIV-1 gag (fragment): gag protein from human immunodeficiency virus 1; gag
   1386..1619    +  misc_feature   RRE: The Rev response element (RRE) of HIV-1 allows for Rev-dependent mRNA export from the nucleus to the cytoplasm.
   1996..2022    +  CDS            Rev (fragment): human immunodeficiency virus 1 (HIV-1) Rev protein; rev; enhances nuclear export of unspliced and incompletely spliced viral mRNAs
   2026..2266    +  promoter       U6 promoter: RNA polymerase III promoter for human U6 snRNA
   2314..2381    +  misc_RNA       tracrRNA (fragment): trans-activating CRISPR RNA for the Streptococcus pyogenes CRISPR/Cas9 system
   2430..2547    +  misc_feature   cPPT/CTS: central polypurine tract and central termination sequence of HIV-1
   2616..2827    +  promoter       EF-1α core promoter: core promoter for human elongation factor EF-1α
   2853..3452    +  CDS            PuroR (fragment): puromycin N-acetyltransferase; pac from Streptomyces; confers resistance to puromycin
   3468..4056    +  misc_feature   WPRE: woodchuck hepatitis virus posttranscriptional regulatory element
   4107..4126    +  misc_feature   cPPT/CTS (fragment): central polypurine tract and central termination sequence of HIV-1
   4128..4361    +  LTR            3' LTR (ΔU3): self-inactivating 3' long terminal repeat (LTR) from HIV-1
   4439..4560    +  polyA_signal   SV40 poly(A) signal: SV40 polyadenylation signal
   4600..4735    +  rep_origin     SV40 ori: SV40 origin of replication
   4756..4774    -  promoter       T7 promoter: promoter for bacteriophage T7 RNA polymerase
   4782..4937    +  CDS            lacZα (fragment): LacZα fragment of β-galactosidase; lacZ fragment
   4942..5370    +  rep_origin     f1 ori (sequence partly withheld): f1 bacteriophage origin of replication; arrow indicates direction of (+) strand synthesis
   5423..5527    +  promoter       AmpR promoter: bla
   5528..6388    +  CDS            AmpR: β-lactamase; bla; confers resistance to ampicillin, carbenicillin, and related antibiotics
   6559..7147    +  rep_origin     ori: high-copy-number ColE1/pMB1/pBR322/pUC origin of replication
