[The description below was written by a language model from this plasmid's Addgene catalogue record and pLannotate feature annotations shown in this document.]
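Description:
MCM10 B9.6 gRNA is a third-generation lentiviral CRISPR guide plasmid built on the pLenti-sgRNA backbone and designed to target human MCM10. It is propagated in E. coli through a high-copy ColE1/pUC-type origin with ampicillin selection (AmpR under its own bla promoter). The backbone also carries an f1 origin and remnants of lac/lacZα cloning-vector sequence with flanking T3 and T7 promoters. The sequenced record is 7,302 nt, whereas the catalogue lists the empty backbone as 9,151 bp. This would fit loss of a stuffer fragment when the guide was inserted between the two BsmBI sites, which were destroyed in cloning, but the record does not explain the difference.

The viral portion follows the usual self-inactivating layout. An RSV promoter drives a truncated HIV-1 5' LTR, so genomic RNA production is Tat-independent. This is followed by the Ψ packaging signal with a partial gag sequence, the RRE for Rev-dependent nuclear export, a cPPT/CTS element, and a ΔU3 3' LTR with a downstream SV40 poly(A) signal and SV40 origin. Two expression units sit between the LTRs. A human U6 (RNA polymerase III) promoter transcribes the MCM10 spacer fused to a Streptococcus pyogenes sgRNA scaffold, annotated as a tracrRNA fragment. An EF-1α core promoter drives puromycin N-acetyltransferase for selection of transduced mammalian cells, with a WPRE to enhance transcript expression. No Cas9 is annotated on the plasmid, so the nuclease must be supplied separately. The construct belongs to a series of guides used to generate knockouts of cell-cycle genes in human cell lines for large-scale phenotypic analysis.
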