Addgene plasmid #90756: MCM10 B9.6 gRNA
Purpose: 3rd generation lentiviral gRNA plasmid targeting human MCM10
Depositing lab: Iain Cheeseman. Depositing organization: Whitehead Institute for Biomedical Research. Publication: Large-Scale Analysis of CRISPR/Cas9 Cell-Cycle Knockouts Reveals the Diversity of p53-Dependent Responses to Cell-Cycle Defects. McKinley KL, Cheeseman IM. Dev Cell. 2017 Feb 27;40(4):405-420.e2. doi: 10.1016/j.devcel.2017.01.012. Epub 2017 Feb 16. PubMed 28216383.
Backbone
  Vector backbone: pLenti-sgRNA
  Backbone manufacturer: Eric Lander & David Sabatini labs (Addgene plasmid #71409)
  Backbone size w/o insert (bp): 9151
  Vector type: Lentiviral, CRISPR
  Selectable markers: Puromycin
Growth in bacteria
  Bacterial resistance: Ampicillin, 100 μg/mL
  Growth temperature: 37°C
  Growth strain: NEB Stable
  Copy number: Unknown
Gene/Insert
  Gene/Insert name: MCM10 (Guide Designation B9.6) (alt name: pKMKO series)
  gRNA/shRNA sequence: CACCgATAAGATTCACCGTCGCCGT
  Species: H. sapiens (human)
  Promoter: U6
  Cloning method: Restriction Enzyme; 5′ cloning site BsmBI (destroyed during cloning); 3′ cloning site BsmBI (destroyed during cloning)
  Sequencing primers: 5′ hU6-F (5'-GAGGGCCTATTTCCCATGATT-3'); 3′ EF1a-R (5'-CACGGCGACTACTGCACTTA-3')
Terms and licenses: Academic/Nonprofit Terms; Industry Terms: Not Available to Industry
Depositor comments: Please note that gRNA target sequence listed is not strictly the 20nt spacer sequence, but also contains the 5' BsmBI overhang. For more information about knockout human cell lines generated using this plasmid, please see http://cellcycleknockouts.wi.mit.edu/ .
How to cite: MCM10 B9.6 gRNA was a gift from Iain Cheeseman (Addgene plasmid # 90756 ; http://n2t.net/addgene:90756 ; RRID:Addgene_90756)
